Addgene plasmid #41653: CFP_Gem_pcDNA4_HisMaxC
Depositing lab: Henry Colecraft. Depositing organization: Columbia University. Publication: Distinct RGK GTPases differentially use alpha1- and auxiliary beta-binding-dependent mechanisms to inhibit CaV1.2/CaV2.2 channels. Yang T, Puckerin A, Colecraft HM. PLoS One. 2012;7(5):e37079. Epub 2012 May 10. 10.1371/journal.pone.0037079 PubMed 22590648.
Backbone
  Vector backbone: pcDNA4/His-Max C
  Backbone manufacturer: Invitrogen
  Total vector size (bp): 6851
  Vector type: Mammalian Expression
  Selectable markers: Zeocin
Growth in bacteria
  Bacterial resistance: Ampicillin, 100 μg/mL
  Growth temperature: 37°C
  Growth strain: DH5alpha
  Copy number: Unknown
Gene/Insert
  Gene/Insert name: Gem, GTP binding proteins (RGK) (alt name: Gem)
  Species: H. sapiens (human)
  Insert size (bp): 886
  GenBank ID: NM_181702
  Entrez Gene: GEM (a.k.a. KIR)
  Promoter: CMV
  Tag / fusion protein: CFP (N terminal on backbone)
  Cloning method: Restriction Enzyme; 5′ cloning site BamHI (not destroyed); 3′ cloning site EcoRI (not destroyed)
  Sequencing primers: 5′ T7_promoter; 3′ BGH Reverse
Terms and licenses: Academic/Nonprofit Terms; Industry Terms: Not Available to Industry
How to cite: CFP_Gem_pcDNA4_HisMaxC was a gift from Henry Colecraft (Addgene plasmid # 41653 ; http://n2t.net/addgene:41653 ; RRID:Addgene_41653)
