[The description below was written by a language model from this plasmid's Addgene catalogue record and pLannotate feature annotations shown in this document.]
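Description:
CFP_Gem_pcDNA4_HisMaxC is a mammalian expression plasmid of about 6.85 kb built on the pcDNA4/His-Max C backbone. It expresses the human RGK-family small GTP-binding protein Gem (also known as KIR) as a fusion to cyan fluorescent protein. It is propagated in E. coli through a high-copy ColE1/pUC-type origin with ampicillin selection (AmpR under its own bla promoter), and it also carries an f1 origin for single-stranded DNA production. A separate cassette places the Sh ble gene (BleoR) behind tandem SV40 early and EM7 promoters and ahead of an SV40 polyadenylation signal. This arrangement allows Zeocin selection in mammalian cells and, in principle, in bacteria.

The expression unit is driven by the CMV immediate-early enhancer and promoter. A T7 promoter follows, and then the QBI SP163 translational enhancer from the mouse VEGF 5′ UTR, which is intended to boost translation. The reading frame begins with the backbone's N-terminal leader, annotated as a His-tag-containing fragment, the T7 gene 10 leader and the Xpress epitope with its enterokinase site. It continues through CFP (called ECFP in one of the two annotations) into the Gem coding sequence of roughly 885 bp, cloned between BamHI and EcoRI sites that remain intact. A bovine growth hormone polyadenylation signal ends the transcript. The two annotated sequence records differ by only two nucleotides in length and show the same feature layout.

The associated publication examines how different RGK GTPases inhibit CaV1.2 and CaV2.2 calcium channels through α1- and β-subunit-dependent mechanisms. This suggests the plasmid is used to express fluorescently trackable Gem in transfected cells for such functional studies.
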