Features (pLannotate 1.2.2; 26 found; start..end, strand, type, name):
     28..80      -  misc_feature   bom (fragment): basis of mobility region from pBR322
    235..614     +  enhancer       CMV enhancer: human cytomegalovirus immediate early enhancer
    615..818     +  promoter       CMV promoter: human cytomegalovirus (CMV) immediate early promoter
    814..847     +  LTR            5' LTR (truncated) (fragment): truncated 5' long terminal repeat (LTR) from HIV-1
    863..881     +  promoter       T7 promoter: promoter for bacteriophage T7 RNA polymerase
    917..1079    +  misc_feature   QBI SP163: strong translational enhancer derived from the 5' UTR of the mouse VEGF gene
   1092..1112    +  CDS            capTEV™ (fragment): composite tag for in vivo biotinylation, TEV protease cleavage, and 6xHis tagging
   1113..1145    +  CDS            T7 tag (gene 10 leader): leader peptide from bacteriophage T7 gene 10 promotes efficient translation in E. coli
   1149..1172    +  CDS            Xpress™ tag: Xpress™ epitope tag, including an enterokinase recognition and cleavage site
   1179..1892    +  CDS            CFP: cyan variant of GFP mammalian codon-optimized
   1899..2783    +  CDS            GEM: GEM_HUMAN - Also known as KIR. Experimental evidence at protein level: Swiss-Prot protein existence level 1. Could be a regulatory protein, possibly participating in receptor-mediated signal transduction at the plasma membrane. Has guanine nucleotide-binding activity but undetectable intrinsic GTPase activity. From Homo sapiens (Human).
   2863..3087    +  polyA_signal   bGH poly(A) signal: bovine growth hormone polyadenylation signal
   3091..3112    +  promoter       SV40 promoter (fragment): SV40 enhancer and early promoter
   3133..3561    +  rep_origin     f1 ori (sequence partly withheld): f1 bacteriophage origin of replication; arrow indicates direction of (+) strand synthesis
   3575..3904    +  promoter       SV40 promoter: SV40 enhancer and early promoter
   3952..3999    +  promoter       EM7 promoter: synthetic bacterial promoter&nbsp
   4018..4392    +  CDS            BleoR: antibiotic-binding protein; Sh ble from Streptoalloteichus hindustanus; confers resistance to bleomycin, phleomycin, and Zeocin™
   4402..4527    +  CDS            ble (fragment): BLE_KLEPN - Experimental evidence at protein level: Swiss-Prot protein existence level 1. Binding protein with a strong affinity to the bleomycin family of antibiotics. Binds to CL990; an antimitotic-antibiotic compound. From Klebsiella pneumoniae.
   4522..4643    +  polyA_signal   SV40 poly(A) signal: SV40 polyadenylation signal
   4716..4732    -  protein_bind   lac operator: The lac repressor binds to the lac operator to inhibit transcription in E. coli. This inhibition can be relieved by adding lactose or isopropyl-β-D-thiogalactopyranoside (IPTG). lac repressor encoded by lacI
   4740..4770    -  promoter       lac promoter: promoter for the E. coli lac operon
   4785..4806    -  protein_bind   CAP binding site: CAP binding activates transcription in the presence of cAMP. E. coli catabolite activator protein
   4819..4911    -  CDS            lacI (fragment): lac repressor; lacI; The lac repressor binds to the lac operator to inhibit transcription in E. coli. This inhibition can be relieved by adding lactose or isopropyl-β-D-thiogalactopyranoside (IPTG).
   5094..5682    -  rep_origin     ori: high-copy-number ColE1/pMB1/pBR322/pUC origin of replication
   5853..6713    -  CDS            AmpR: β-lactamase; bla; confers resistance to ampicillin, carbenicillin, and related antibiotics
   6714..6818    -  promoter       AmpR promoter: bla
>Addgene plasmid #41653 | CFP_Gem_pcDNA4_HisMaxC | addgene full sequence | sequence record 466893 | Addgene NGS Result
GACGGATCGGGAGATCTCCCGATCCCCTATGGTGCACTCTCAGTACAATCTGCTCTGATGCCGCATAGTT
AAGCCAGTATCTGCTCCCTGCTTGTGTGTTGGAGGTCGCTGAGTAGTGCGCGAGCAAAATTTAAGCTACA
ACAAGGCAAGGCTTGACCGACAATTGCATGAAGAATCTGCTTAGGGTTAGGCGTTTTGCGCTGCTTCGCG
ATGTACGGGCCAGATATACGCGTTGACATTGATTATTGACTAGTTATTAATAGTAATCAATTACGGGGTC
ATTAGTTCATAGCCCATATATGGAGTTCCGCGTTACATAACTTACGGTAAATGGCCCGCCTGGCTGACCG
CCCAACGACCCCCGCCCATTGACGTCAATAATGACGTATGTTCCCATAGTAACGCCAATAGGGACTTTCC
ATTGACGTCAATGGGTGGAGTATTTACGGTAAACTGCCCACTTGGCAGTACATCAAGTGTATCATATGCC
AAGTACGCCCCCTATTGACGTCAATGACGGTAAATGGCCCGCCTGGCATTATGCCCAGTACATGACCTTA
TGGGACTTTCCTACTTGGCAGTACATCTACGTATTAGTCATCGCTATTACCATGGTGATGCGGTTTTGGC
AGTACATCAATGGGCGTGGATAGCGGTTTGACTCACGGGGATTTCCAAGTCTCCACCCCATTGACGTCAA
TGGGAGTTTGTTTTGGCACCAAAATCAACGGGACTTTCCAAAATGTCGTAACAACTCCGCCCCATTGACG
CAAATGGGCGGTAGGCGTGTACGGTGGGAGGTCTATATAAGCAGAGCTCTCTGGCTAACTAGAGAACCCA
CTGCTTACTGGCTTATCGAAATTAATACGACTCACTATAGGGAGACCCAAGCTGGCTAGCGTTTAAACTT
AAGCTTAGCGCAGAGGCTTGGGGCAGCCGAGCGGCAGCCAGGCCCCGGCCCGGGCCTCGGTTCCAGAAGG
GAGAGGAGCCCGCCAAGGCGCGCAAGAGAGCGGGCTGCCTCGCAGTCCGAGCCGGAGAGGGAGCGCGAGC
CGCGCCGGCCCCGGACGGCCTCCGAAACCATGGGGGGTTCTCATCATCATCATCATCATGGTATGGCTAG
CATGACTGGTGGACAGCAAATGGGTCGGGATCTGTACGACGATGACGATAAGGTACCAGTGAGCAAGGGC
GAGGAGCTGTTCACCGGGGTGGTGCCCATCCTGGTCGAGCTGGACGGCGACGTAAACGGCCACAGGTTCA
GCGTGTCCGGCGAGGGCGAGGGCGATGCCACCTACGGCAAGCTGACCCTGAAGTTCATCTGCACCACCGG
CAAGCTGCCCGTGCCCTGGCCCACCCTCGTGACCACCCTGACCTGGGGCGTGCAGTGCTTCAGCCGCTAC
CCCGACCACATGAAGCAGCACGACTTCTTCAAGTCCGCCATGCCCGAAGGCTACGTCCAGGAGCGTACCA
TCTTCTTCAAGGACGACGGCAACTACAAGACCCGCGCCGAGGTGAAGTTCGAGGGCGACACCCTGGTGAA
CCGCATCGAGCTGAAGGGCATCGACTTCAAGGAGGACGGCAACATCCTGGGGCACAAGCTGGAGTACAAC
TACATCAGCCACAACGTCTATATCACCGCCGACAAGCAGAAGAACGGCATCAAGGCCCACTTCAAGATCC
GCCACAACATCGAGGACGGCAGCGTGCAGCTCGCCGACCACTACCAGCAGAACACCCCCATCGGCGACGG
CCCCGTGCTGCTGCCCGACAACCACTACCTGAGCACCCAGTCCGCCCTGAGCAAAGACCCCAACGAGAAG
CGCGATCACATGGTCCTGCTGGAGTTCGTGACCGCCGCCGGGATCACTCTCGGCATGGACGAGCTGTACA
AGGGATCCACTCTGAATAATGTCACCATGCGCCAGGGCACTGTGGGCATGCAGCCACAGCAGCAGCGCTG
GAGCATCCCAGCTGATGGCAGGCATCTGATGGTCCAGAAAGAGCCCCACCAGTACAGCCACCGCAACCGC
CATTCTGCTACCCCTGAGGACCACTGCCGCCGAAGCTGGTCCTCTGACTCCACAGACTCAGTCATCTCCT
CTGAGTCAGGGAACACCTACTACCGAGTGGTGCTCATAGGGGAGCAGGGGGTGGGCAAGTCCACTCTGGC
CAACATCTTTGCAGGTGTGCATGACAGCATGGACAGCGACTGCGAGGTGCTGGGAGAAGATACATATGAA
CGAACCCTGATGGTTGATGGGGAAAGTGCAACGATTATACTCCTGGATATGTGGGAAAATAAGGGGGAAA
ATGAATGGCTCCATGACCACTGCATGCAGGTCGGGGACGCATACCTGATTGTCTACTCAATCACAGACCG
AGCGAGCTTCGAGAAGGCATCTGAGCTGCGAATCCAGCTCCGCAGGGCCCGGCAGACAGAGGACATTCCC
ATAATTTTGGTTGGCAACAAAAGTGACTTAGTGCGGTGCCGAGAAGTGTCTGTATCAGAAGGGAGAGCCT
GTGCAGTGGTGTTTGACTGCAAGTTCATCGAGACCTCTGCAGCTGTCCAGCACAACGTGAAGGAGCTGTT
TGAGGGCATTGTGCGACAGGTGCGCCTTCGGCGGGACAGCAAGGAGAAGAATGAACGGCGGCTGGCCTAC
CAGAAAAGGAAGGAGAGCATGCCCAGGAAAGCCAGGCGCTTCTGGGGCAAGATCGTGGCCAAAAACAACA
AGAATATGGCCTTCAAGCTCAAGTCCAAATCCTGCCATGACCTCTCTGTACTCTAGGAATTCTGCAGATA
TCCAGCACAGTGGCGGCCGCTCGAGTCTAGAGGGCCCGTTTAAACCCGCTGATCAGCCTCGACTGTGCCT
TCTAGTTGCCAGCCATCTGTTGTTTGCCCCTCCCCCGTGCCTTCCTTGACCCTGGAAGGTGCCACTCCCA
CTGTCCTTTCCTAATAAAATGAGGAAATTGCATCGCATTGTCTGAGTAGGTGTCATTCTATTCTGGGGGG
TGGGGTGGGGCAGGACAGCAAGGGGGAGGATTGGGAAGACAATAGCAGGCATGCTGGGGATGCGGTGGGC
TCTATGGCTTCTGAGGCGGAAAGAACCAGCTGGGGCTCTAGGGGGTATCCCC
[124 nt withheld, positions 3133-3256]
C
[91 nt withheld, positions 3258-3348]
A
[49 nt withheld, positions 3350-3398]
CCTTTGACGTTGGAGTCCACGTTCTTT
[37 nt withheld, positions 3426-3462]
ACCCTATCTCGGTCTATTCTTTTGATTTATAAGGGATTTTGCCGATTTCGGCCTATTGGTTAAAAAATGA
GCTGATTTAACAAAAATTTAACGCGAATTAATTCTGTGGAATGTGTGTCAGTTAGGGTGTGGAAAGTCCC
CAGGCTCCCCAGCAGGCAGAAGTATGCAAAGCATGCATCTCAATTAGTCAGCAACCAGGTGTGGAAAGTC
CCCAGGCTCCCCAGCAGGCAGAAGTATGCAAAGCATGCATCTCAATTAGTCAGCAACCATAGTCCCGCCC
CTAACTCCGCCCATCCCGCCCCTAACTCCGCCCAGTTCCGCCCATTCTCCGCCCCATGGCTGACTAATTT
TTTTTATTTATGCAGAGGCCGAGGCCGCCTCTGCCTCTGAGCTATTCCAGAAGTAGTGAGGAGGCTTTTT
TGGAGGCCTAGGCTTTTGCAAAAAGCTCCCGGGAGCTTGTATATCCATTTTCGGATCTGATCAGCACGTG
TTGACAATTAATCATCGGCATAGTATATCGGCATAGTATAATACGACAAGGTGAGGAACTAAACCATGGC
CAAGTTGACCAGTGCCGTTCCGGTGCTCACCGCGCGCGACGTCGCCGGAGCGGTCGAGTTCTGGACCGAC
CGGCTCGGGTTCTCCCGGGACTTCGTGGAGGACGACTTCGCCGGTGTGGTCCGGGACGACGTGACCCTGT
TCATCAGCGCGGTCCAGGACCAGGTGGTGCCGGACAACACCCTGGCCTGGGTGTGGGTGCGCGGCCTGGA
CGAGCTGTACGCCGAGTGGTCGGAGGTCGTGTCCACGAACTTCCGGGACGCCTCCGGGCCGGCCATGACC
GAGATCGGCGAGCAGCCGTGGGGGCGGGAGTTCGCCCTGCGCGACCCGGCCGGCAACTGCGTGCACTTCG
TGGCCGAGGAGCAGGACTGACACGTGCTACGAGATTTCGATTCCACCGCCGCCTTCTATGAAAGGTTGGG
CTTCGGAATCGTTTTCCGGGACGCCGGCTGGATGATCCTCCAGCGCGGGGATCTCATGCTGGAGTTCTTC
GCCCACCCCAACTTGTTTATTGCAGCTTATAATGGTTACAAATAAAGCAATAGCATCACAAATTTCACAA
ATAAAGCATTTTTTTCACTGCATTCTAGTTGTGGTTTGTCCAAACTCATCAATGTATCTTATCATGTCTG
TATACCGTCGACCTCTAGCTAGAGCTTGGCGTAATCATGGTCATAGCTGTTTCCTGTGTGAAATTGTTAT
CCGCTCACAATTCCACACAACATACGAGCCGGAAGCATAAAGTGTAAAGCCTGGGGTGCCTAATGAGTGA
GCTAACTCACATTAATTGCGTTGCGCTCACTGCCCGCTTTCCAGTCGGGAAACCTGTCGTGCCAGCTGCA
TTAATGAATCGGCCAACGCGCGGGGAGAGGCGGTTTGCGTATTGGGCGCTCTTCCGCTTCCTCGCTCACT
GACTCGCTGCGCTCGGTCGTTCGGCTGCGGCGAGCGGTATCAGCTCACTCAAAGGCGGTAATACGGTTAT
CCACAGAATCAGGGGATAACGCAGGAAAGAACATGTGAGCAAAAGGCCAGCAAAAGGCCAGGAACCGTAA
AAAGGCCGCGTTGCTGGCGTTTTTCCATAGGCTCCGCCCCCCTGACGAGCATCACAAAAATCGACGCTCA
AGTCAGAGGTGGCGAAACCCGACAGGACTATAAAGATACCAGGCGTTTCCCCCTGGAAGCTCCCTCGTGC
GCTCTCCTGTTCCGACCCTGCCGCTTACCGGATACCTGTCCGCCTTTCTCCCTTCGGGAAGCGTGGCGCT
TTCTCATAGCTCACGCTGTAGGTATCTCAGTTCGGTGTAGGTCGTTCGCTCCAAGCTGGGCTGTGTGCAC
GAACCCCCCGTTCAGCCCGACCGCTGCGCCTTATCCGGTAACTATCGTCTTGAGTCCAACCCGGTAAGAC
ACGACTTATCGCCACTGGCAGCAGCCACTGGTAACAGGATTAGCAGAGCGAGGTATGTAGGCGGTGCTAC
AGAGTTCTTGAAGTGGTGGCCTAACTACGGCTACACTAGAAGAACAGTATTTGGTATCTGCGCTCTGCTG
AAGCCAGTTACCTTCGGAAAAAGAGTTGGTAGCTCTTGATCCGGCAAACAAACCACCGCTGGTAGCGGTG
GTTTTTTTGTTTGCAAGCAGCAGATTACGCGCAGAAAAAAAGGATCTCAAGAAGATCCTTTGATCTTTTC
TACGGGGTCTGACGCTCAGTGGAACGAAAACTCACGTTAAGGGATTTTGGTCATGAGATTATCAAAAAGG
ATCTTCACCTAGATCCTTTTAAATTAAAAATGAAGTTTTAAATCAATCTAAAGTATATATGAGTAAACTT
GGTCTGACAGTTACCAATGCTTAATCAGTGAGGCACCTATCTCAGCGATCTGTCTATTTCGTTCATCCAT
AGTTGCCTGACTCCCCGTCGTGTAGATAACTACGATACGGGAGGGCTTACCATCTGGCCCCAGTGCTGCA
ATGATACCGCGAGACCCACGCTCACCGGCTCCAGATTTATCAGCAATAAACCAGCCAGCCGGAAGGGCCG
AGCGCAGAAGTGGTCCTGCAACTTTATCCGCCTCCATCCAGTCTATTAATTGTTGCCGGGAAGCTAGAGT
AAGTAGTTCGCCAGTTAATAGTTTGCGCAACGTTGTTGCCATTGCTACAGGCATCGTGGTGTCACGCTCG
TCGTTTGGTATGGCTTCATTCAGCTCCGGTTCCCAACGATCAAGGCGAGTTACATGATCCCCCATGTTGT
GCAAAAAAGCGGTTAGCTCCTTCGGTCCTCCGATCGTTGTCAGAAGTAAGTTGGCCGCAGTGTTATCACT
CATGGTTATGGCAGCACTGCATAATTCTCTTACTGTCATGCCATCCGTAAGATGCTTTTCTGTGACTGGT
GAGTACTCAACCAAGTCATTCTGAGAATAGTGTATGCGGCGACCGAGTTGCTCTTGCCCGGCGTCAATAC
GGGATAATACCGCGCCACATAGCAGAACTTTAAAAGTGCTCATCATTGGAAAACGTTCTTCGGGGCGAAA
ACTCTCAAGGATCTTACCGCTGTTGAGATCCAGTTCGATGTAACCCACTCGTGCACCCAACTGATCTTCA
GCATCTTTTACTTTCACCAGCGTTTCTGGGTGAGCAAAAACAGGAAGGCAAAATGCCGCAAAAAAGGGAA
TAAGGGCGACACGGAAATGTTGAATACTCATACTCTTCCTTTTTCAATATTATTGAAGCATTTATCAGGG
TTATTGTCTCATGAGCGGATACATATTTGAATGTATTTAGAAAAATAAACAAATAGGGGTTCCGCGCACA
TTTCCCCGAAAAGTGCCACCTGACGTC
