Features (pLannotate 1.2.2; 26 found; start..end, strand, type, name):
     36..80      -  misc_feature   bom (fragment): basis of mobility region from pBR322
    235..614     +  enhancer       CMV enhancer: human cytomegalovirus immediate early enhancer
    615..818     +  promoter       CMV promoter: human cytomegalovirus (CMV) immediate early promoter
    814..847     +  LTR            5' LTR (truncated) (fragment): truncated 5' long terminal repeat (LTR) from HIV-1
    863..881     +  promoter       T7 promoter: promoter for bacteriophage T7 RNA polymerase
    917..1079    +  misc_feature   QBI SP163: strong translational enhancer derived from the 5' UTR of the mouse VEGF gene
   1092..1112    +  CDS            capTEV™ (fragment): composite tag for in vivo biotinylation, TEV protease cleavage, and 6xHis tagging
   1113..1145    +  CDS            T7 tag (gene 10 leader): leader peptide from bacteriophage T7 gene 10 promotes efficient translation in E. coli
   1149..1172    +  CDS            Xpress™ tag: Xpress™ epitope tag, including an enterokinase recognition and cleavage site
   1179..1892    +  CDS            ECFP: ECFP is a basic (constitutively fluorescent) cyan fluorescent protein published in 1996, derived from Aequorea victoria. It has low acid sensitivity.
   1899..2783    +  CDS            GEM: GEM_HUMAN - Also known as KIR. Experimental evidence at protein level: Swiss-Prot protein existence level 1. Could be a regulatory protein, possibly participating in receptor-mediated signal transduction at the plasma membrane. Has guanine nucleotide-binding activity but undetectable intrinsic GTPase activity. From Homo sapiens (Human).
   2864..3088    +  polyA_signal   bGH poly(A) signal: bovine growth hormone polyadenylation signal
   3092..3113    +  promoter       SV40 promoter (fragment): SV40 enhancer and early promoter
   3134..3562    +  rep_origin     f1 ori (sequence partly withheld): f1 bacteriophage origin of replication; arrow indicates direction of (+) strand synthesis
   3576..3906    +  promoter       SV40 promoter: SV40 enhancer and early promoter
   3954..4001    +  promoter       EM7 promoter: synthetic bacterial promoter&nbsp
   4020..4394    +  CDS            BleoR: antibiotic-binding protein; Sh ble from Streptoalloteichus hindustanus; confers resistance to bleomycin, phleomycin, and Zeocin™
   4404..4529    +  CDS            ble (fragment): BLE_KLEPN - Experimental evidence at protein level: Swiss-Prot protein existence level 1. Binding protein with a strong affinity to the bleomycin family of antibiotics. Binds to CL990; an antimitotic-antibiotic compound. From Klebsiella pneumoniae.
   4524..4645    +  polyA_signal   SV40 poly(A) signal: SV40 polyadenylation signal
   4718..4734    -  protein_bind   lac operator: The lac repressor binds to the lac operator to inhibit transcription in E. coli. This inhibition can be relieved by adding lactose or isopropyl-β-D-thiogalactopyranoside (IPTG). lac repressor encoded by lacI
   4742..4772    -  promoter       lac promoter: promoter for the E. coli lac operon
   4787..4808    -  protein_bind   CAP binding site: CAP binding activates transcription in the presence of cAMP. E. coli catabolite activator protein
   4821..4913    -  CDS            lacI (fragment): lac repressor; lacI; The lac repressor binds to the lac operator to inhibit transcription in E. coli. This inhibition can be relieved by adding lactose or isopropyl-β-D-thiogalactopyranoside (IPTG).
   5096..5684    -  rep_origin     ori: high-copy-number ColE1/pMB1/pBR322/pUC origin of replication
   5855..6715    -  CDS            AmpR: β-lactamase; bla; confers resistance to ampicillin, carbenicillin, and related antibiotics
   6716..6820    -  promoter       AmpR promoter: bla
>Addgene plasmid #41653 | CFP_Gem_pcDNA4_HisMaxC | analyzer sequence | sequence record 55748
GACGGATCGGGAGATCTCCCGATCCCCTATGGTCGACTCTCAGTACAATCTGCTCTGATGCCGCATAGTT
AAGCCAGTATCTGCTCCCTGCTTGTGTGTTGGAGGTCGCTGAGTAGTGCGCGAGCAAAATTTAAGCTACA
ACAAGGCAAGGCTTGACCGACAATTGCATGAAGAATCTGCTTAGGGTTAGGCGTTTTGCGCTGCTTCGCG
ATGTACGGGCCAGATATACGCGTTGACATTGATTATTGACTAGTTATTAATAGTAATCAATTACGGGGTC
ATTAGTTCATAGCCCATATATGGAGTTCCGCGTTACATAACTTACGGTAAATGGCCCGCCTGGCTGACCG
CCCAACGACCCCCGCCCATTGACGTCAATAATGACGTATGTTCCCATAGTAACGCCAATAGGGACTTTCC
ATTGACGTCAATGGGTGGACTATTTACGGTAAACTGCCCACTTGGCAGTACATCAAGTGTATCATATGCC
AAGTACGCCCCCTATTGACGTCAATGACGGTAAATGGCCCGCCTGGCATTATGCCCAGTACATGACCTTA
TGGGACTTTCCTACTTGGCAGTACATCTACGTATTAGTCATCGCTATTACCATGGTGATGCGGTTTTGGC
AGTACATCAATGGGCGTGGATAGCGGTTTGACTCACGGGGATTTCCAAGTCTCCACCCCATTGACGTCAA
TGGGAGTTTGTTTTGGCACCAAAATCAACGGGACTTTCCAAAATGTCGTAACAACTCCGCCCCATTGACG
CAAATGGGCGGTAGGCGTGTACGGTGGGAGGTCTATATAAGCAGAGCTCTCTGGCTAACTAGAGAACCCA
CTGCTTACTGGCTTATCGAAATTAATACGACTCACTATAGGGAGACCCAAGCTGGCTAGCGTTTAAACTT
AAGCTTAGCGCAGAGGCTTGGGGCAGCCGAGCGGCAGCCAGGCCCCGGCCCGGGCCTCGGTTCCAGAAGG
GAGAGGAGCCCGCCAAGGCGCGCAAGAGAGCGGGCTGCCTCGCAGTCCGAGCCGGAGAGGGAGCGCGAGC
CGCGCCGGCCCCGGACGGCCTCCGAAACCATGGGGGGTTCTCATCATCATCATCATCATGGTATGGCTAG
CATGACTGGTGGACAGCAAATGGGTCGGGATCTGTACGACGATGACGATAAGGTACCAGTGAGCAAGGGC
GAGGAGCTGTTCACCGGGGTGGTGCCCATCCTGGTCGAGCTGGACGGCGACGTAAACGGCCACAAGTTCA
GCGTGTCCGGCGAGGGCGAGGGCGATGCCACCTACGGCAAGCTGACCCTGAAGTTCATCTGCACCACCGG
CAAGCTGCCCGTGCCCTGGCCCACCCTCGTGACCACCCTGACCTGGGGCGTGCAGTGCTTCAGCCGCTAC
CCCGACCACATGAAGCAGCACGACTTCTTCAAGTCCGCCATGCCCGAAGGCTACGTCCAGGAGCGCACCA
TCTTCTTCAAGGACGACGGCAACTACAAGACCCGCGCCGAGGTGAAGTTCGAGGGCGACACCCTGGTGAA
CCGCATCGAGCTGAAGGGCATCGACTTCAAGGAGGACGGCAACATCCTGGGGCACAAGCTGGAGTACAAC
TACATCAGCCACAACGTCTATATCACCGCCGACAAGCAGAAGAACGGCATCAAGGCCAACTTCAAGATCC
GCCACAACATCGAGGACGGCAGCGTGCAGCTCGCCGACCACTACCAGCAGAACACCCCCATCGGCGACGG
CCCCGTGCTGCTGCCCGACAACCACTACCTGAGCACCCAGTCCGCCCTGAGCAAAGACCCCAACGAGAAG
CGCGATCACATGGTCCTGCTGGAGTTCGTGACCGCCGCCGGGATCACTCTCGGCATGGACGAGCTGTACA
AGGGATCCACTCTGAATAATGTCACCATGCGCCAGGGCACTGTGGGCATGCAGCCACAGCAGCAGCGCTG
GAGCATCCCAGCTGATGGCAGGCATCTGATGGTCCAGAAAGAGCCCCACCAGTACAGCCACCGCAACCGC
CATTCTGCTACCCCTGAGGACCACTGCCGCCGAAGCTGGTCCTCTGACTCCACAGACTCAGTCATCTCCT
CTGAGTCAGGGAACACCTACTACCGAGTGGTGCTCATAGGGGAGCAGGGGGTGGGCAAGTCCACTCTGGC
CAACATCTTTGCAGGTGTGCATGACAGCATGGACAGCGACTGCGAGGTGCTGGGAGAAGATACATATGAA
CGAACCCTGATGGTTGATGGGGAAAGTGCAACGATTATACTCCTGGATATGTGGGAAAATAAGGGGGAAA
ATGAATGGCTCCATGACCACTGCATGCAGGTCGGGGACGCATACCTGATTGTCTACTCAATCACAGACCG
AGCGAGCTTCGAGAAGGCATCTGAGCTGCGAATCCAGCTCCGCAGGGCCCGGCAGACAGAGGACATTCCC
ATAATTTTGGTTGGCAACAAAAGTGACTTAGTGCGGTGCCGAGAAGTGTCTGTATCAGAAGGGAGAGCCT
GTGCAGTGGTGTTTGACTGCAAGTTCATCGAGACCTCTGCAGCTGTCCAGCACAACGTGAAGGAGCTGTT
TGAGGGCATTGTGCGACAGGTGCGCCTTCGGCGGGACAGCAAGGAGAAGAATGAACGGCGGCTGGCCTAC
CAGAAAAGGAAGGAGAGCATGCCCAGGAAAGCCAGGCGCTTCTGGGGCAAGATCGTGGCCAAAAACAACA
AGAATATGGCCTTCAAGCTCAAGTCCAAATCCTGCCATGACCTCTCTGTACTCTTAGGAATTCTGCAGAT
ATCCAGCACAGTGGCGGCCGCTCGAGTCTAGAGGGCCCGTTTAAACCCGCTGATCAGCCTCGACTGTGCC
TTCTAGTTGCCAGCCATCTGTTGTTTGCCCCTCCCCCGTGCCTTCCTTGACCCTGGAAGGTGCCACTCCC
ACTGTCCTTTCCTAATAAAATGAGGAAATTGCATCGCATTGTCTGAGTAGGTGTCATTCTATTCTGGGGG
GTGGGGTGGGGCAGGACAGCAAGGGGGAGGATTGGGAAGACAATAGCAGGCATGCTGGGGATGCGGTGGG
CTCTATGGCTTCTGAGGCGGAAAGAACCAGCTGGGGCTCTAGGGGGTATCCCC
[124 nt withheld, positions 3134-3257]
C
[32 nt withheld, positions 3259-3290]
CA
[57 nt withheld, positions 3293-3349]
A
[49 nt withheld, positions 3351-3399]
CCTTTGACGTTGGAGTCCACGTTCTTT
[37 nt withheld, positions 3427-3463]
ACCCTATCTCGGTCTATTCTTTTGATTTATAAGGGATTTTGGGGATTTCGGCCTATTGGTTAAAAAATGA
GCTGATTTAACAAAAATTTAACGCGAATTAATTCTGTGGAATGTGTGTCAGTTAGGGTGTGGAAAGTCCC
CAGGCTCCCCAGGCAGGCAGAAGTATGCAAAGCATGCATCTCAATTAGTCAGCAACCAGGTGTGGAAAGT
CCCCAGGCTCCCCAGCAGGCAGAAGTATGCAAAGCATGCATCTCAATTAGTCAGCAACCATAGTCCCGCC
CCTAACTCCGCCCATCCCGCCCCTAACTCCGCCCAGTTCCGCCCATTCTCCGCCCCATGGCTGACTAATT
TTTTTTATTTATGCAGAGGCCGAGGCCGCCTCTGCCTCTGAGCTATTCCAGAAGTAGTGAGGAGGCTTTT
TTGGAGGCCTAGGCTTTTGCAAAAAGCTCCCGGGAGCTTGTATATCCATTTTCGGATCTGATCAGCACGT
GTTGACAATTAATCATCGGCATAGTATATCGGCATAGTATAATACGACAAGGTGAGGAACTAAACCATGG
CCAAGTTGACCAGTGCCGTTCCGGTGCTCACCGCGCGCGACGTCGCCGGAGCGGTCGAGTTCTGGACCGA
CCGGCTCGGGTTCTCCCGGGACTTCGTGGAGGACGACTTCGCCGGTGTGGTCCGGGACGACGTGACCCTG
TTCATCAGCGCGGTCCAGGACCAGGTGGTGCCGGACAACACCCTGGCCTGGGTGTGGGTGCGCGGCCTGG
ACGAGCTGTACGCCGAGTGGTCGGAGGTCGTGTCCACGAACTTCCGGGACGCCTCCGGGCCGGCCATGAC
CGAGATCGGCGAGCAGCCGTGGGGGCGGGAGTTCGCCCTGCGCGACCCGGCCGGCAACTGCGTGCACTTC
GTGGCCGAGGAGCAGGACTGACACGTGCTACGAGATTTCGATTCCACCGCCGCCTTCTATGAAAGGTTGG
GCTTCGGAATCGTTTTCCGGGACGCCGGCTGGATGATCCTCCAGCGCGGGGATCTCATGCTGGAGTTCTT
CGCCCACCCCAACTTGTTTATTGCAGCTTATAATGGTTACAAATAAAGCAATAGCATCACAAATTTCACA
AATAAAGCATTTTTTTCACTGCATTCTAGTTGTGGTTTGTCCAAACTCATCAATGTATCTTATCATGTCT
GTATACCGTCGACCTCTAGCTAGAGCTTGGCGTAATCATGGTCATAGCTGTTTCCTGTGTGAAATTGTTA
TCCGCTCACAATTCCACACAACATACGAGCCGGAAGCATAAAGTGTAAAGCCTGGGGTGCCTAATGAGTG
AGCTAACTCACATTAATTGCGTTGCGCTCACTGCCCGCTTTCCAGTCGGGAAACCTGTCGTGCCAGCTGC
ATTAATGAATCGGCCAACGCGCGGGGAGAGGCGGTTTGCGTATTGGGCGCTCTTCCGCTTCCTCGCTCAC
TGACTCGCTGCGCTCGGTCGTTCGGCTGCGGCGAGCGGTATCAGCTCACTCAAAGGCGGTAATACGGTTA
TCCACAGAATCAGGGGATAACGCAGGAAAGAACATGTGAGCAAAAGGCCAGCAAAAGGCCAGGAACCGTA
AAAAGGCCGCGTTGCTGGCGTTTTTCCATAGGCTCCGCCCCCCTGACGAGCATCACAAAAATCGACGCTC
AAGTCAGAGGTGGCGAAACCCGACAGGACTATAAAGATACCAGGCGTTTCCCCCTGGAAGCTCCCTCGTG
CGCTCTCCTGTTCCGACCCTGCCGCTTACCGGATACCTGTCCGCCTTTCTCCCTTCGGGAAGCGTGGCGC
TTTCTCAATGCTCACGCTGTAGGTATCTCAGTTCGGTGTAGGTCGTTCGCTCCAAGCTGGGCTGTGTGCA
CGAACCCCCCGTTCAGCCCGACCGCTGCGCCTTATCCGGTAACTATCGTCTTGAGTCCAACCCGGTAAGA
CACGACTTATCGCCACTGGCAGCAGCCACTGGTAACAGGATTAGCAGAGCGAGGTATGTAGGCGGTGCTA
CAGAGTTCTTGAAGTGGTGGCCTAACTACGGCTACACTAGAAGGACAGTATTTGGTATCTGCGCTCTGCT
GAAGCCAGTTACCTTCGGAAAAAGAGTTGGTAGCTCTTGATCCGGCAAACAAACCACCGCTGGTAGCGGT
GGTTTTTTTGTTTGCAAGCAGCAGATTACGCGCAGAAAAAAAGGATCTCAAGAAGATCCTTTGATCTTTT
CTACGGGGTCTGACGCTCAGTGGAACGAAAACTCACGTTAAGGGATTTTGGTCATGAGATTATCAAAAAG
GATCTTCACCTAGATCCTTTTAAATTAAAAATGAAGTTTTAAATCAATCTAAAGTATATATGAGTAAACT
TGGTCTGACAGTTACCAATGCTTAATCAGTGAGGCACCTATCTCAGCGATCTGTCTATTTCGTTCATCCA
TAGTTGCCTGACTCCCCGTCGTGTAGATAACTACGATACGGGAGGGCTTACCATCTGGCCCCAGTGCTGC
AATGATACCGCGAGACCCACGCTCACCGGCTCCAGATTTATCAGCAATAAACCAGCCAGCCGGAAGGGCC
GAGCGCAGAAGTGGTCCTGCAACTTTATCCGCCTCCATCCAGTCTATTAATTGTTGCCGGGAAGCTAGAG
TAAGTAGTTCGCCAGTTAATAGTTTGCGCAACGTTGTTGCCATTGCTACAGGCATCGTGGTGTCACGCTC
GTCGTTTGGTATGGCTTCATTCAGCTCCGGTTCCCAACGATCAAGGCGAGTTACATGATCCCCCATGTTG
TGCAAAAAAGCGGTTAGCTCCTTCGGTCCTCCGATCGTTGTCAGAAGTAAGTTGGCCGCAGTGTTATCAC
TCATGGTTATGGCAGCACTGCATAATTCTCTTACTGTCATGCCATCCGTAAGATGCTTTTCTGTGACTGG
TGAGTACTCAACCAAGTCATTCTGAGAATAGTGTATGCGGCGACCGAGTTGCTCTTGCCCGGCGTCAATA
CGGGATAATACCGCGCCACATAGCAGAACTTTAAAAGTGCTCATCATTGGAAAACGTTCTTCGGGGCGAA
AACTCTCAAGGATCTTACCGCTGTTGAGATCCAGTTCGATGTAACCCACTCGTGCACCCAACTGATCTTC
AGCATCTTTTACTTTCACCAGCGTTTCTGGGTGAGCAAAAACAGGAAGGCAAAATGCCGCAAAAAAGGGA
ATAAGGGCGACACGGAAATGTTGAATACTCATACTCTTCCTTTTTCAATATTATTGAAGCATTTATCAGG
GTTATTGTCTCATGAGCGGATACATATTTGAATGTATTTAGAAAAATAAACAAATAGGGGTTCCGCGCAC
ATTTCCCCGAAAAGTGCCACCTGACGTC
