>Addgene plasmid #41653 | CFP_Gem_pcDNA4_HisMaxC | addgene partial sequence | sequence record 56180 | EGFP-C 5'-CATGGTCCTGCTGGAGTTCGTG-3'
AGGGATCCACTCTGAATAATGTCACCATGCGCCAGGGCACTGTGGGCATGCAGCCACAGCAGCAGCGCTG
GAGCATCCCAGCTGATGGCAGGCATCTGATGGTCCAGAAAGAGCCCCACCAGTACAGCCACCGCAACCGC
CATTCTGCTACCCCTGAGGACCACTGCCGCCGAAGCTGGTCCTCTGACTCCACAGACTCAGTCATCTCCT
CTGAGTCAGGGAACACCTACTACCGAGTGGTGCTCATAGGGGAGCAGGGGGTGGGCAAGTCCACTCTGGC
CAACATCTTTGCAGGTGTGCATGACAGCATGGACAGCGACTGCGAGGTGCTGGGAGAAGATACATATGAA
CGAACCCTGATGGTTGATGGGGAAAGTGCAACGATTATACTCCTGGATATGTGGGAAAATAAGGGGGAAA
ATGAATGGCTCCATGACCACTGCATGCAGGTCGGGGACGCATACCTGATTGTCTACTCAATCACAGACCG
AGCGAGCTTCGAGAAGGCATCTGAGCTGCGAATCCAGCTCCGCAGGGCCCGGCAGACAGAGGACATTCCC
ATAATTTTGGTTGGCAACAAAAGTGACTTAGTGCGGTGCCGAGAAGTGTCTGTATCAGAAGGGAGAGCCT
GTGCAGTGGTGTTTGACTGCAAGTTCATCGAGACCTCTGCAGCTGTCCAGCACAACGTGAAGGAGCTGTT
TGAGGGCATTGTGCGACAGGTGCGCCTTCGGCGGGACAGCAAGGAGAAGAATGAACGGCGGCTGGCCTAC
CAGAAAAGGAAGGAGAGCATGCCCAGGAAAGCCAGGCGCTTCTGGGGCAAGATCGTGGCCAAAAACAACA
AGAATATGGCCTTCA
